>Addgene plasmid #198281 | pcDNA3-Cre | addgene full sequence | sequence record 388688 | Addgene NGS Result
CTGCCCGCTTTCCAGTCGGGAAACCTGTCGTGCCAGCTGCATTAATGAATCGGCCAACGCGCGGGGAGAG
GCGGTTTGCGTATTGGGCGCTCTTCCGCTTCCTCGCTCACTGACTCGCTGCGCTCGGTCGTTCGGCTGCG
GCGAGCGGTATCAGCTCACTCAAAGGCGGTAATACGGTTATCCACAGAATCAGGGGATAACGCAGGAAAG
AACATGTGAGCAAAAGGCCAGCAAAAGGCCAGGAACCGTAAAAAGGCCGCGTTGCTGGCGTTTTTCCATA
GGCTCCGCCCCCCTGACGAGCATCACAAAAATCGACGCTCAAGTCAGAGGTGGCGAAACCCGACAGGACT
ATAAAGATACCAGGCGTTTCCCCCTGGAAGCTCCCTCGTGCGCTCTCCTGTTCCGACCCTGCCGCTTACC
GGATACCTGTCCGCCTTTCTCCCTTCGGGAAGCGTGGCGCTTTCTCATAGCTCACGCTGTAGGTATCTCA
GTTCGGTGTAGGTCGTTCGCTCCAAGCTGGGCTGTGTGCACGAACCCCCCGTTCAGCCCGACCGCTGCGC
CTTATCCGGTAACTATCGTCTTGAGTCCAACCCGGTAAGACACGACTTATCGCCACTGGCAGCAGCCACT
GGTAACAGGATTAGCAGAGCGAGGTATGTAGGCGGTGCTACAGAGTTCTTGAAGTGGTGGCCTAACTACG
GCTACACTAGAAGAACAGTATTTGGTATCTGCGCTCTGCTGAAGCCAGTTACCTTCGGAAAAAGAGTTGG
TAGCTCTTGATCCGGCAAACAAACCACCGCTGGTAGCGGTGGTTTTTTTGTTTGCAAGCAGCAGATTACG
CGCAGAAAAAAAGGATCTCAAGAAGATCCTTTGATCTTTTCTACGGGGTCTGACGCTCAGTGGAACGAAA
ACTCACGTTAAGGGATTTTGGTCATGAGATTATCAAAAAGGATCTTCACCTAGATCCTTTTAAATTAAAA
ATGAAGTTTTAAATCAATCTAAAGTATATATGAGTAAACTTGGTCTGACAGTTACCAATGCTTAATCAGT
GAGGCACCTATCTCAGCGATCTGTCTATTTCGTTCATCCATAGTTGCCTGACTCCCCGTCGTGTAGATAA
CTACGATACGGGAGGGCTTACCATCTGGCCCCAGTGCTGCAATGATACCGCGAGACCCACGCTCACCGGC
TCCAGATTTATCAGCAATAAACCAGCCAGCCGGAAGGGCCGAGCGCAGAAGTGGTCCTGCAACTTTATCC
GCCTCCATCCAGTCTATTAATTGTTGCCGGGAAGCTAGAGTAAGTAGTTCGCCAGTTAATAGTTTGCGCA
ACGTTGTTGCCATTGCTACAGGCATCGTGGTGTCACGCTCGTCGTTTGGTATGGCTTCATTCAGCTCCGG
TTCCCAACGATCAAGGCGAGTTACATGATCCCCCATGTTGTGCAAAAAAGCGGTTAGCTCCTTCGGTCCT
CCGATCGTTGTCAGAAGTAAGTTGGCCGCAGTGTTATCACTCATGGTTATGGCAGCACTGCATAATTCTC
TTACTGTCATGCCATCCGTAAGATGCTTTTCTGTGACTGGTGAGTACTCAACCAAGTCATTCTGAGAATA
GTGTATGCGGCGACCGAGTTGCTCTTGCCCGGCGTCAATACGGGATAATACCGCGCCACATAGCAGAACT
TTAAAAGTGCTCATCATTGGAAAACGTTCTTCGGGGCGAAAACTCTCAAGGATCTTACCGCTGTTGAGAT
CCAGTTCGATGTAACCCACTCGTGCACCCAACTGATCTTCAGCATCTTTTACTTTCACCAGCGTTTCTGG
GTGAGCAAAAACAGGAAGGCAAAATGCCGCAAAAAAGGGAATAAGGGCGACACGGAAATGTTGAATACTC
ATACTCTTCCTTTTTCAATATTATTGAAGCATTTATCAGGGTTATTGTCTCATGAGCGGATACATATTTG
AATGTATTTAGAAAAATAAACAAATAGGGGTTCCGCGCACATTTCCCCGAAAAGTGCCACCTGACGTCGA
CGGATCGGGAGATCTCCCGATCCCCTATGGTGCACTCTCAGTACAATCTGCTCTGATGCCGCATAGTTAA
GCCAGTATCTGCTCCCTGCTTGTGTGTTGGAGGTCGCTGAGTAGTGCGCGAGCAAAATTTAAGCTACAAC
AAGGCAAGGCTTGACCGACAATTGCATGAAGAATCTGCTTAGGGTTAGGCGTTTTGCGCTGCTTCGCGAT
GTACGGGCCAGATATACGCGTTGACATTGATTATTGACTAGTTATTAATAGTAATCAATTACGGGGTCAT
TAGTTCATAGCCCATATATGGAGTTCCGCGTTACATAACTTACGGTAAATGGCCCGCCTGGCTGACCGCC
CAACGACCCCCGCCCATTGACGTCAATAATGACGTATGTTCCCATAGTAACGCCAATAGGGACTTTCCAT
TGACGTCAATGGGTGGAGTATTTACGGTAAACTGCCCACTTGGCAGTACATCAAGTGTATCATATGCCAA
GTACGCCCCCTATTGACGTCAATGACGGTAAATGGCCCGCCTGGCATTATGCCCAGTACATGACCTTATG
GGACTTTCCTACTTGGCAGTACATCTACGTATTAGTCATCGCTATTACCATGGTGATGCGGTTTTGGCAG
TACATCAATGGGCGTGGATAGCGGTTTGACTCACGGGGATTTCCAAGTCTCCACCCCATTGACGTCAATG
GGAGTTTGTTTTGGCACCAAAATCAACGGGACTTTCCAAAATGTCGTAACAACTCCGCCCCATTGACGCA
AATGGGCGGTAGGCGTGTACGGTGGGAGGTCTATATAAGCAGAGCTCTCTGGCTAACTAGAGAACCCACT
GCTTACTGGCTTATCGAAATTAATACGACTCACTATAGGGAGACCCAAGCTGGCTAGCGTTTAAACTTAA
GCTTGCCACCATGGATTATAAGGACGATGACGATAAGGATCCCAAGAAAAAGCGCAAGGTATCCAATTTA
CTGACCGTACACCAAAATTTGCCTGCATTACCGGTCGATGCAACGAGTGATGAGGTTCGCAAGAACCTGA
TGGACATGTTCAGGGATCGCCAGGCGTTTTCTGAGCATACCTGGAAAATGCTTCAGTCCGTTTGCCGGTC
GTGGGCGGCATGGTGCAAGTTGAATAACCGGAAATGGTTTCCCGCAGAACCTGAAGATGTTCGCGATTAT
CTTCTATATCTTCAGGCGCGCGGTCTGGCAGTAAAAACTATCCAGCAACATTTGGGCCAGCTAAACATGC
TTCATCGTCGGTCCGGGCTGCCACGACCAAGTGACAGCAATGCTGTTTCACTGGTTATGCGGCGGATCCG
AAAAGAAAACGTTGATGCCGGTGAACGTGCAAAACAGGCTCTAGCGTTCGAACGCACTGATTTCGACCAG
GTTCGTTCACTCATGGAAAATAGCGATCGCTGCCAGGATATACGTAATCTGGCATTTCTGGGGATTGCTT
ATAACACCCTGTTACGTATAGCCGAAATTGCCAGGATCAGGGTTAAAGATATCTCACGTACTGACGGTGG
GAGAATGTTAATCCATATTGGCAGAACGAAAACGCTGGTTAGCACCGCTGGTGTAGAGAAGGCACTTAGC
CTGGGGGTAACTAAACTGGTCGAGCGATGGATTTCCGTCTCTGGTGTAGCTGATGATCCGAATAACTACC
TGTTTTGCCGGGTCAGAAAAAATGGTGTTGCCGCGCCATCTGCCACCAGCCAGCTATCAACTCGCGCCCT
GGAAGGGATTTTTGAAGCAACTCATCGATTGATTTACGGCGCTAAGGATGACTCTGGTCAGAGATACCTG
GCCTGGTCTGGACACAGTGCCCGTGTCGGAGCCGCGCGAGATATGGCCCGCGCTGGAGTTTCAATACCGG
AGATCATGCAAGCTGGTGGCTGGACCAATGTAAATATTGTCATGAACTATATCCGTAACCTGGATAGTGA
AACAGGGGCAATGGTGCGCCTGCTGGAAGATGGCGATTAAGGTACCGAGCTCGGATCCACTAGTCCAGTG
TGGTGGAATTCTGCAGATATCCAGCACAGTGGCGGCCGCTCGAGTCTAGAGGGCCCGTTTAAACCCGCTG
ATCAGCCTCGACTGTGCCTTCTAGTTGCCAGCCATCTGTTGTTTGCCCCTCCCCCGTGCCTTCCTTGACC
CTGGAAGGTGCCACTCCCACTGTCCTTTCCTAATAAAATGAGGAAATTGCATCGCATTGTCTGAGTAGGT
GTCATTCTATTCTGGGGGGTGGGGTGGGGCAGGACAGCAAGGGGGAGGATTGGGAAGACAATAGCAGGCA
TGCTGGGGATGCGGTGGGCTCTATGGCTTCTGAGGCGGAAAGAACCAGCTGGGGCTCTAGGGGGTATCCC
C
[124 nt withheld, positions 4412-4535]
C
[91 nt withheld, positions 4537-4627]
A
[49 nt withheld, positions 4629-4677]
CCTTTGACGTTGGAGTCCACGTTCTTT
[37 nt withheld, positions 4705-4741]
ACCCTATCTCGGTCTATTCTTTTGATTTATAAGGGATTTTGCCGATTTCGGCCTATTGGTTAAAAAATGA
GCTGATTTAACAAAAATTTAACGCGAATTAATTCTGTGGAATGTGTGTCAGTTAGGGTGTGGAAAGTCCC
CAGGCTCCCCAGCAGGCAGAAGTATGCAAAGCATGCATCTCAATTAGTCAGCAACCAGGTGTGGAAAGTC
CCCAGGCTCCCCAGCAGGCAGAAGTATGCAAAGCATGCATCTCAATTAGTCAGCAACCATAGTCCCGCCC
CTAACTCCGCCCATCCCGCCCCTAACTCCGCCCAGTTCCGCCCATTCTCCGCCCCATGGCTGACTAATTT
TTTTTATTTATGCAGAGGCCGAGGCCGCCTCTGCCTCTGAGCTATTCCAGAAGTAGTGAGGAGGCTTTTT
TGGAGGCCTAGGCTTTTGCAAAAAGCTCCCGGGAGCTTGTATATCCATTTTCGGATCTGATCAAGAGACA
GGATGAGGATCGTTTCGCATGATTGAACAAGATGGATTGCACGCAGGTTCTCCGGCCGCTTGGGTGGAGA
GGCTATTCGGCTATGACTGGGCACAACAGACAATCGGCTGCTCTGATGCCGCCGTGTTCCGGCTGTCAGC
GCAGGGGCGCCCGGTTCTTTTTGTCAAGACCGACCTGTCCGGTGCCCTGAATGAACTGCAGGACGAGGCA
GCGCGGCTATCGTGGCTGGCCACGACGGGCGTTCCTTGCGCAGCTGTGCTCGACGTTGTCACTGAAGCGG
GAAGGGACTGGCTGCTATTGGGCGAAGTGCCGGGGCAGGATCTCCTGTCATCTCACCTTGCTCCTGCCGA
GAAAGTATCCATCATGGCTGATGCAATGCGGCGGCTGCATACGCTTGATCCGGCTACCTGCCCATTCGAC
CACCAAGCGAAACATCGCATCGAGCGAGCACGTACTCGGATGGAAGCCGGTCTTGTCGATCAGGATGATC
TGGACGAAGAGCATCAGGGGCTCGCGCCAGCCGAACTGTTCGCCAGGCTCAAGGCGCGCATGCCCGACGG
CGAGGATCTCGTCGTGACCCATGGCGATGCCTGCTTGCCGAATATCATGGTGGAAAATGGCCGCTTTTCT
GGATTCATCGACTGTGGCCGGCTGGGTGTGGCGGACCGCTATCAGGACATAGCGTTGGCTACCCGTGATA
TTGCTGAAGAGCTTGGCGGCGAATGGGCTGACCGCTTCCTCGTGCTTTACGGTATCGCCGCTCCCGATTC
GCAGCGCATCGCCTTCTATCGCCTTCTTGACGAGTTCTTCTGAGCGGGACTCTGGGGTTCGAAATGACCG
ACCAAGCGACGCCCAACCTGCCATCACGAGATTTCGATTCCACCGCCGCCTTCTATGAAAGGTTGGGCTT
CGGAATCGTTTTCCGGGACGCCGGCTGGATGATCCTCCAGCGCGGGGATCTCATGCTGGAGTTCTTCGCC
CACCCCAACTTGTTTATTGCAGCTTATAATGGTTACAAATAAAGCAATAGCATCACAAATTTCACAAATA
AAGCATTTTTTTCACTGCATTCTAGTTGTGGTTTGTCCAAACTCATCAATGTATCTTATCATGTCTGTAT
ACCGTCGACCTCTAGCTAGAGCTTGGCGTAATCATGGTCATAGCTGTTTCCTGTGTGAAATTGTTATCCG
CTCACAATTCCACACAACATACGAGCCGGAAGCATAAAGTGTAAAGCCTGGGGTGCCTAATGAGTGAGCT
AACTCACATTAATTGCGTTGCGCTCA
Features (pLannotate 1.2.2; 20 found; start..end, strand, type, name):
    273..861     -  rep_origin     ori: high-copy-number ColE1/pMB1/pBR322/pUC origin of replication
   1032..1892    -  CDS            AmpR: β-lactamase; bla; confers resistance to ampicillin, carbenicillin, and related antibiotics
   1893..1997    -  promoter       AmpR promoter: bla
   2056..2108    -  misc_feature   bom (fragment): basis of mobility region from pBR322
   2263..2642    +  enhancer       CMV enhancer: human cytomegalovirus immediate early enhancer
   2643..2846    +  promoter       CMV promoter: human cytomegalovirus (CMV) immediate early promoter
   2842..2875    +  LTR            5' LTR (truncated) (fragment): truncated 5' long terminal repeat (LTR) from HIV-1
   2891..2909    +  promoter       T7 promoter: promoter for bacteriophage T7 RNA polymerase
   3002..4029    +  CDS            Cre (fragment): site-specific recombinase Cre is a site-specific recombinase from bacteriophage P1. Recombination occurs at loxP sequences.
   4142..4366    +  polyA_signal   bGH poly(A) signal: bovine growth hormone polyadenylation signal
   4370..4391    +  promoter       SV40 promoter (fragment): SV40 enhancer and early promoter
   4412..4840    +  rep_origin     f1 ori (sequence partly withheld): f1 bacteriophage origin of replication; arrow indicates direction of (+) strand synthesis
   4854..5183    +  promoter       SV40 promoter: SV40 enhancer and early promoter
   5250..6041    +  CDS            neo: KKA2_KLEPN - Also known as kan, nptII. Experimental evidence at protein level: Swiss-Prot protein existence level 1. Resistance to kanamycin, neomycin, paromomycin, ribostamycin, butirosin and gentamicin B. From Klebsiella pneumoniae.
   6065..6223    +  CDS            ble (fragment): BLE_KLEPN - Experimental evidence at protein level: Swiss-Prot protein existence level 1. Binding protein with a strong affinity to the bleomycin family of antibiotics. Binds to CL990; an antimitotic-antibiotic compound. From Klebsiella pneumoniae.
   6218..6339    +  polyA_signal   SV40 poly(A) signal: SV40 polyadenylation signal
   6412..6428    -  protein_bind   lac operator: The lac repressor binds to the lac operator to inhibit transcription in E. coli. This inhibition can be relieved by adding lactose or isopropyl-β-D-thiogalactopyranoside (IPTG). lac repressor encoded by lacI
   6436..6466    -  promoter       lac promoter: promoter for the E. coli lac operon
   6481..6502    -  protein_bind   CAP binding site: CAP binding activates transcription in the presence of cAMP. E. coli catabolite activator protein
   6515..90      -  CDS            lacI (fragment) (across the origin): lac repressor; lacI; The lac repressor binds to the lac operator to inhibit transcription in E. coli. This inhibition can be relieved by adding lactose or isopropyl-β-D-thiogalactopyranoside (IPTG).
