[The description below was written by a language model from this plasmid's Addgene catalogue record and pLannotate feature annotations shown in this document.]
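Description:
pcDNA3-Cre is a mammalian expression plasmid of about 6.5 kb, built on the pcDNA3 backbone and designed to produce Cre recombinase in transfected mammalian cells. It is maintained in E. coli as a high-copy plasmid through a ColE1/pUC-type origin and selected with ampicillin via the β-lactamase gene and its native promoter. An f1 origin is also present, a standard backbone element that permits single-stranded DNA production. Short remnants of lac regulatory sequences (lac promoter, operator, CAP site and a lacI fragment), a bom fragment and a very short match to an HIV-1 LTR are also annotated. These appear to be backbone leftovers or incidental annotation hits rather than functional parts of the design.

The payload is a Cre coding sequence, recorded as synthetic in origin and annotated as a near full-length fragment. It sits downstream of the human cytomegalovirus immediate early enhancer and promoter and is followed by the bovine growth hormone polyadenylation signal, giving strong constitutive expression in most mammalian cell lines. A T7 promoter between the CMV promoter and the insert allows in vitro transcription. The record lists no epitope tags or localisation signals, and the cloning sites used are unknown. A separate cassette, consisting of the SV40 early promoter, the neomycin phosphotransferase gene and the SV40 poly(A) signal, would permit G418 selection of stable transfectants.

Cre catalyses site-specific recombination between loxP sites, so the plasmid is suited to excising, inverting or activating floxed cassettes, for example in loxP-based reporter cells. The plasmid was deposited with a study on programmable protein delivery by a bacterial contractile injection system, but the record does not state its role in that work.
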