Addgene plasmid #198281: pcDNA3-Cre
Purpose: Expresses Cre in mammalian cells
Depositing lab: Feng Zhang. Depositing organization: Broad Institute. Publication: Programmable protein delivery with a bacterial contractile injection system. Kreitz J, Friedrich MJ, Guru A, Lash B, Saito M, Macrae RK, Zhang F. Nature. 2023 Apr;616(7956):357-364. doi: 10.1038/s41586-023-05870-7. Epub 2023 Mar 29. PubMed 36991127.
Backbone
  Vector backbone: pcDNA3
  Vector type: Mammalian Expression
Growth in bacteria
  Bacterial resistance: Ampicillin, 100 μg/mL
  Growth temperature: 37°C
  Growth strain: DH5alpha
  Copy number: High Copy
Gene/Insert
  Gene/Insert name: Cre
  Species: Synthetic
  Cloning method: Restriction Enzyme; 5′ cloning site Unknown (unknown if destroyed); 3′ cloning site Unknown (unknown if destroyed)
Terms and licenses: Academic/Nonprofit Terms; Industry Terms: Not Available to Industry
How to cite: pcDNA3-Cre was a gift from Feng Zhang (Addgene plasmid # 198281 ; http://n2t.net/addgene:198281 ; RRID:Addgene_198281)
